>Addgene plasmid #210677 | pGL0_155 [pIM13 ORI] | addgene full sequence | sequence record 417299 | Addgene NGS Result
AGGTATGTAGGCGGTGCTACAGAGTTCTTGAAGTGGTGGCCTAACTACGGCTACACTAGAAGAACAGTAT
TTGGTATCTGCGCTCTGCTGAAGCCAGTTACCTTCGGAAAAAGAGTTGGTAGCTCTTGATCCGGCAAACA
AACCACCGCTGGTAGCGGTGGTTTTTTTGTTTGCAAGCAGCAGATTACGCGCAGAAAAAAAGGATCTCAA
GAAGATCCTTTGATCTTTTCTACGGGGTCTGACGCTCTATTCAACAAAGCCGCCGTCCCGTCAAGTCAGC
GTAAATGGGTAGGGGGCTTCAAATCGTCCCCCCATACGATATAAGTTGTTACTAGTGCTTGGATTCTCAC
CAATAAAAAACGCCCGGCGGCAACCGAGCGTTCTGAACAAATCCAGATGGAGTTCTGAGGTCATTACTGG
ATCTATCAACAGGAGTCCAAGCGAGCTCGATATCAAATTACGCCCCGCCCTGCCACTCATCGCAGTACTG
TTGTAATTCATTAAGCATTCTGCCGACATGGAAGCCATCACAAACGGCATGATGAACCTGAATCGCCAGC
GGCATCAGCACCTTGTCGCCTTGCGTATAATATTTGCCCATGGTGAAAACGGGGGCGAAGAAGTTGTCCA
TATTGGCCACGTTTAAATCAAAACTGGTGAAACTCACCCAGGGATTGGCTGAGACGAAAAACATATTCTC
AATAAACCCTTTAGGGAAATAGGCCAGGTTTTCACCGTAACACGCCACATCTTGCGAATATATGTGTAGA
AACTGCCGGAAATCGTCGTGGTATTCACTCCAGAGCGATGAAAACGTTTCAGTTTGCTCATGGAAAACGG
TGTAACAAGGGTGAACACTATCCCATATCACCAGCTCACCGTCTTTCATTGCCATACGAAATTCCGGATG
AGCATTCATCAGGCGGGCAAGAATGTGAATAAAGGCCGGATAAAACTTGTGCTTATTTTTCTTTACGGTC
TTTAAAAAGGCCGTAATATCCAGCTGAACGGTCTGGTTATAGGTACATTGAGCAACTGACTGAAATGCCT
CAAAATGTTCTTTACGATGCCATTGGGATATATCAACGGTGGTATATCCAGTGATTTTTTTCTCCATTTT
AGCTTCCTTAGCTCCTGAAAATCTCGATAACTCAAAAAATACGCCCGGTAGTGATCTTATTTCATTATGG
TGAAAGTTGGAACCTCTTACGTGCCGATCAACGTCTCATTGATACCTGAAACAAAACCCATCGTACGGCC
AAGGAAGTCTCCAATAACTGTGATCCACCACAAGCGCCAGGGTTTTCCCAGTCACGACGTTGTAAAACGA
CGGCCAGTCATGCATAATCCGCACGCATCTGGAATAAGGAAGTGCCATTCCGCCTGACCTTAGCGTGCGA
ACAGCACGCTATTGTTGTATCATTACTCGCATCCATTCTCAGGCTGTCTCGTCTCGTCTCCGAGGTCTCC
GGAGGGCGCGCCGCATTCACTTCTTTTCTATATAAATATGAGCGAAGCGAATAAGCGTCGGAAAAGCAGC
AAAAAGTTTCCTTTTTGCTGTTGGAGCATGGGGGTTCAGGGGGTGCAGTATCTGACGTCAATGCCGAGCG
AAAGCGAGCCGAAGGGTAGCATTTACGTTAGATAACCCCCTGATATGCTCCGACGCTTTATATAGAAAAG
AAGATTCAACTAGGTAAAATCTTAATATAGGTTGAGATGATAAGGTTTATAAGGAATTTGTTTGTTCTAA
TTTTTCACTCATTTTGTTCTAATTTCTTTTAACAAATGTTCTTTTTTTTTTAGAACAGTTATGATATAGT
TAGAATAGTTTAAAATAAGGAGTGAGAAAAAGATGAAAGAAAGATATGGAACAGTCTATAAAGGCTCTCA
GAGGCTCATAGACGAAGAAAGTGGAGAAGTCATAGAGGTAGACAAGTTATACCGTAAACAAACGTCTGGT
AACTTCGTAAAGGCATATATAGTGCAATTAATAAGTATGTTAGATATGATTGGCGGAAAAAAACTTAAAA
TCGTTAACTATATCCTAGATAATGTCCACTTAAGTAACAATACAATGATAGCTACAACAAGAGAAATAGC
AAAAGCTACAGGAACAAGTCTACAAACAGTAATAACAACACTTAAAATCTTAGAAGAAGGAAATATTATA
AAAAGAAAAACTGGAGTATTAATGTTAAACCCTGAACTACTAATGAGAGGCGACGACCAAAAACAAAAAT
ACCTCTTACTCGAATTTGGGAACTTTGAGCAAGAGGCAAATGAAATAGATTGACCTCCCAATAACACCAC
GTAGTTATTGGGAGGTCAATCTATGAAATGCGATTAAGGGCCGGCCCGCTCGAGACCACCCCAGGATACA
TAGATTACCACAACTCCGAGCCCTTCCACCTAGCGTGCTAACCACGCACGCTATTGTTGTATAGGCTAGG
TGGAGGCTCAGTGATGATAAGTCTGCGATGGTGGATGCATGTGTCATGGTCATAGCTGTTTCCTGTGTGA
AATTGTTATCCGCTCAGAGGGCACAATCCTATTCCGCGCTATCCGACAATCTCCAAGACATTAGGTGGAG
TTCAGTTCGGCGTATGGCATATGTCGCTGGAAAGAACATGTGAGCAAAAGGCCAGCAAAAGGCCAGGAAC
CGTAAAAAGGCCGCGTTGCTGGCGTTTTTCCATAGGCTCCGCCCCCCTGACGAGCATCACAAAAATCGAC
GCTCAAGTCAGAGGTGGCGAAACCCGACAGGACTATAAAGATACCAGGCGTTTCCCCCTGGAAGCTCCCT
CGTGCGCTCTCCTGTTCCGACCCTGCCGCTTACCGGATACCTGTCCGCCTTTCTCCCTTCGGGAAGCGTG
GCGCTTTCTCATAGCTCACGCTGTAGGTATCTCAGTTCGGTGTAGGTCGTTCGCTCCAAGCTGGGCTGTG
TGCACGAACCCCCCGTTCAGCCCGACCGCTGCGCCTTATCCGGTAACTATCGTCTTGAGTCCAACCCGGT
AAGACACGACTTATCGCCACTGGCAGCAGCCACTGGTAACAGGATTAGCAGAGCG
Features (pLannotate 1.2.2; 6 found; start..end, strand, type, name):
    343..437     -  terminator     lambda t0 terminator: transcription terminator from phage lambda
    461..1117    -  CDS            cat: CAT_ECOLX - Experimental evidence at protein level: Swiss-Prot protein existence level 1. This enzyme is an effector of chloramphenicol resistance in bacteria. From Escherichia coli. This protein is used as a marker in many commonly used cloning vectors, such as pACYC184.
   1118..1220    -  promoter       cat promoter: promoter of the E. coli cat gene encoding chloramphenicol acetyltransferase
   1295..1338    -  CDS            lacZα (fragment): LacZα fragment of β-galactosidase; lacZ fragment
   1853..2290    +  CDS            repL: REPLM_BACIU - Protein predicted: Swiss-Prot protein existence level 4. From Bacillus subtilis.
   2687..210     -  rep_origin     ori (across the origin): high-copy-number ColE1/pMB1/pBR322/pUC origin of replication
