[The description below was written by a language model from this plasmid's Addgene catalogue record and pLannotate feature annotations shown in this document.]
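Description:
pGL0_155 [pIM13 ORI] is a small (about 3.1 kb) synthetic-biology part plasmid, catalogued as a "Level 0 part" and built on the pGLDV_17 backbone. In hierarchical modular cloning schemes, the Level 0 designation generally denotes a storage vector that holds a single basic genetic element for later assembly into larger constructs. However, the record lists the cloning method as unknown and does not describe the assembly standard or flanking sites. The plasmid is maintained in E. coli through a high-copy ColE1/pMB1/pUC-type origin. It is selected with chloramphenicol through the cat gene (chloramphenicol acetyltransferase), which is driven by its native cat promoter and followed by the phage lambda t0 terminator. A short remnant of lacZα is also annotated. It may be a leftover from a screening cassette in the parent backbone that the insert displaced, though the record does not say so.

The stored part is the replication origin of pIM13, a plasmid from Bacillus subtilis. The only annotated feature within the insert is repL, the predicted replication protein of this plasmid. The unannotated sequence flanking repL presumably carries the rest of the replicon, but the feature table does not resolve it. No promoter, reporter or expression cargo is present, so the construct serves purely as a donor of an origin module. It is most plausibly used to assemble shuttle or host-range test vectors in which the pIM13 replicon is combined with markers and other parts for replication in Bacillus or other non-model bacteria. The record itself states only that it is a Level 0 part and notes that a portion was derived from a previously published plasmid.
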