Addgene plasmid #210677: pGL0_155 [pIM13 ORI]
Purpose: Level 0 part
Depositing lab: Charlie Gilbert & Nili Ostrov & Cultivarium Tools. Depositing organization: Cultivarium, Convergent Research.
Backbone
  Vector backbone: pGLDV_17
  Vector type: Synthetic Biology
Growth in bacteria
  Bacterial resistance: Chloramphenicol, 25 μg/mL
  Growth temperature: 37°C
  Growth strain: DH5alpha
  Copy number: High Copy
Gene/Insert
  Gene/Insert name: pIM13 ORI
  Species: Bacillus subtilis
  Cloning method: Unknown
Resource information
  A portion of this plasmid was derived from a plasmid made by: https://pubmed.ncbi.nlm.nih.gov/19445976/
Terms and licenses: Academic/Nonprofit Terms; Industry Terms: Not Available to Industry
How to cite: pGL0_155 [pIM13 ORI] was a gift from Charlie Gilbert & Nili Ostrov & Cultivarium Tools (Addgene plasmid # 210677 ; http://n2t.net/addgene:210677 ; RRID:Addgene_210677)
